>Addgene plasmid #230780 | AiP20048 - pAAV-AiE3091m-minBG-SYFP2-WPRE3-BGHpA | addgene full sequence | sequence record 466359 | Addgene NGS Result
GTCAGGGCAGAGCCATCTATTGCTTACATTTGCTTCTGGGATCCAGATCTTTCGAAGCTAGCGCTACCGG
TCGCCACCATGGTGAGCAAGGGCGAGGAGCTGTTCACCGGGGTGGTGCCCATCCTGGTCGAGCTGGACGG
CGACGTAAACGGCCACAAGTTCAGCGTGTCCGGCGAGGGCGAGGGCGATGCCACCTACGGCAAGCTGACC
CTGAAGCTGATCTGCACCACCGGCAAGCTGCCCGTGCCCTGGCCCACCCTCGTGACCACCCTGGGCTACG
GCGTGCAGTGCTTCGCCCGCTACCCCGACCACATGAAGCAGCACGACTTCTTCAAGTCCGCCATGCCCGA
AGGCTACGTCCAGGAGCGCACCATCTTCTTCAAGGACGACGGCAACTACAAGACCCGCGCCGAGGTGAAG
TTCGAGGGCGACACCCTGGTGAACCGCATCGAGCTGAAGGGCATCGACTTCAAGGAGGACGGCAACATCC
TGGGGCACAAGCTGGAGTACAACTACAACAGCCACAACGTCTATATCACCGCCGACAAGCAGAAGAACGG
CATCAAGGCCAACTTCAAGATCCGCCACAACATCGAGGACGGCGGCGTGCAGCTCGCCGACCACTACCAG
CAGAACACCCCCATCGGCGACGGCCCCGTGCTGCTGCCCGACAACCACTACCTGAGCTACCAGTCCAAGC
TGAGCAAAGACCCCAACGAGAAGCGCGATCACATGGTCCTGCTGGAGTTCGTGACCGCCGCCGGGATCAC
TCTCGGCATGGACGAGCTGTACAAGTAAGTCGACGGCGCGCCGCGGCCGCGAATTCGATATCATAATCAA
CCTCTGGATTACAAAATTTGTGAAAGATTGACTGGTATTCTTAACTATGTTGCTCCTTTTACGCTATGTG
GATACGCTGCTTTAATGCCTTTGTATCATGCTATTGCTTCCCGTATGGCTTTCATTTTCTCCTCCTTGTA
TAAATCCTGGTTAGTTCTTGCCACGGCGGAACTCATCGCCGCCTGCCTTGCCCGCTGCTGGACAGGGGCT
CGGCTGTTGGGCACTGACAATTCCGTGGCTCGAGAGATCTTCGACTGTGCCTTCTAGTTGCCAGCCATCT
GTTGTTTGCCCCTCCCCCGTGCCTTCCTTGACCCTGGAAGGTGCCACTCCCACTGTCCTTTCCTAATAAA
ATGAGGAAATTGCATCGCATTGTCTGAGTAGGTGTCATTCTATTCTGGGGGGTGGGGTGGGGCAGGACAG
CAAGGGGGAGGATTGGGAAGACAATAGCAGGCATGAGATCTCACGTGCGGACCGAGCGGCCGCAGGAACC
CCTAGTGATGGAGTTGGCCACTCCCTCTCTGCGCGCTCGCTCGCTCACTGAGGCCGGGCGACCAAAGGTC
GCCCGACGCCCGGGCTTTGCCCGGGCGGCCTCAGTGAGCGAGCGAGCGCGCAGCTGCCTGCAGGGGCGCC
TGATGCGGTATTTTCTCCTTACGCATCTGTGCGGTATTTCACACCGCATA
[95 nt withheld, positions 1521-1615]
T
[46 nt withheld, positions 1617-1662]
C
[141 nt withheld, positions 1664-1804]
CCTTTGACGTTGGAGTCCACGTTCTTT
[37 nt withheld, positions 1832-1868]
ACTCTATCTCGGGCTATTCTTTTGATTTATAAGGGATTTTGCCGATTTCGGTCTATTGGTTAAAAAATGA
GCTGATTTAACAAAAATTTAACGCGAATTTTAACAAAATATTAACGTTTACAATTTTATGGTGCACTCTC
AGTACAATCTGCTCTGATGCCGCATAGTTAAGCCAGCCCCGACACCCGCCAACACCCGCTGACGCGCCCT
GACGGGCTTGTCTGCTCCCGGCATCCGCTTACAGACAAGCTGTGACCGTCTCCGGGAGCTGCATGTGTCA
GAGGTTTTCACCGTCATCACCGAAACGCGCGAGACGAAAGGGCCTCGTGATACGCCTATTTTTATAGGTT
AATGTCATGATAATAATGGTTTCTTAGACGTCAGGTGGCACTTTTCGGGGAAATGTGCGCGGAACCCCTA
TTTGTTTATTTTTCTAAATACATTCAAATATGTATCCGCTCATGAGACAATAACCCTGATAAATGCTTCA
ATAATATTGAAAAAGGAAGAGTATGAGTATTCAACATTTCCGTGTCGCCCTTATTCCCTTTTTTGCGGCA
TTTTGCCTTCCTGTTTTTGCTCACCCAGAAACGCTGGTGAAAGTAAAAGATGCTGAAGATCAGTTGGGTG
CACGAGTGGGTTACATCGAACTGGATCTCAACAGCGGTAAGATCCTTGAGAGTTTTCGCCCCGAAGAACG
TTTTCCAATGATGAGCACTTTTAAAGTTCTGCTATGTGGCGCGGTATTATCCCGTATTGACGCCGGGCAA
GAGCAACTCGGTCGCCGCATACACTATTCTCAGAATGACTTGGTTGAGTACTCACCAGTCACAGAAAAGC
ATCTTACGGATGGCATGACAGTAAGAGAATTATGCAGTGCTGCCATAACCATGAGTGATAACACTGCGGC
CAACTTACTTCTGACAACGATCGGAGGACCGAAGGAGCTAACCGCTTTTTTGCACAACATGGGGGATCAT
GTAACTCGCCTTGATCGTTGGGAACCGGAGCTGAATGAAGCCATACCAAACGACGAGCGTGACACCACGA
TGCCTGTAGCAATGGCAACAACGTTGCGCAAACTATTAACTGGCGAACTACTTACTCTAGCTTCCCGGCA
ACAATTAATAGACTGGATGGAGGCGGATAAAGTTGCAGGACCACTTCTGCGCTCGGCCCTTCCGGCTGGC
TGGTTTATTGCTGATAAATCTGGAGCCGGTGAGCGTGGGTCTCGCGGTATCATTGCAGCACTGGGGCCAG
ATGGTAAGCCCTCCCGTATCGTAGTTATCTACACGACGGGGAGTCAGGCAACTATGGATGAACGAAATAG
ACAGATCGCTGAGATAGGTGCCTCACTGATTAAGCATTGGTAACTGTCAGACCAAGTTTACTCATATATA
CTTTAGATTGATTTAAAACTTCATTTTTAATTTAAAAGGATCTAGGTGAAGATCCTTTTTGATAATCTCA
TGACCAAAATCCCTTAACGTGAGTTTTCGTTCCACTGAGCGTCAGACCCCGTAGAAAAGATCAAAGGATC
TTCTTGAGATCCTTTTTTTCTGCGCGTAATCTGCTGCTTGCAAACAAAAAAACCACCGCTACCAGCGGTG
GTTTGTTTGCCGGATCAAGAGCTACCAACTCTTTTTCCGAAGGTAACTGGCTTCAGCAGAGCGCAGATAC
CAAATACTGTTCTTCTAGTGTAGCCGTAGTTAGGCCACCACTTCAAGAACTCTGTAGCACCGCCTACATA
CCTCGCTCTGCTAATCCTGTTACCAGTGGCTGCTGCCAGTGGCGATAAGTCGTGTCTTACCGGGTTGGAC
TCAAGACGATAGTTACCGGATAAGGCGCAGCGGTCGGGCTGAACGGGGGGTTCGTGCACACAGCCCAGCT
TGGAGCGAACGACCTACACCGAACTGAGATACCTACAGCGTGAGCTATGAGAAAGCGCCACGCTTCCCGA
AGGGAGAAAGGCGGACAGGTATCCGGTAAGCGGCAGGGTCGGAACAGGAGAGCGCACGAGGGAGCTTCCA
GGGGGAAACGCCTGGTATCTTTATAGTCCTGTCGGGTTTCGCCACCTCTGACTTGAGCGTCGATTTTTGT
GATGCTCGTCAGGGGGGCGGAGCCTATGGAAAAACGCCAGCAACGCGGCCTTTTTACGGTTCCTGGCCTT
TTGCTGGCCTTTTGCTCACATGTCCTGCAGGCAGCTGCGCGCTCGCTCGCTCACTGAGGCCGCCCGGGCG
TCGGGCGACCTTTGGTCGCCCGGCCTCAGTGAGCGAGCGAGCGCGCAGAGAGGGAGTGGCCAACTCCATC
ACTAGGGGTTCCTGCGGCCGCACGCGTGCCGGGATGTCAACAACCCACGGAACCTCAGGTGGTATCAACC
CGGAACCCTGAAGTTCACTCCTCCATGTTTTAATGTTTCCTGGGACATAGGACCTGCTGCTTCTCCCAGG
GCGCACAAACCGCCGGCGGAGCTCGGGCTGGGCATAAAA
Features (pLannotate 1.2.2; 14 found; start..end, strand, type, name):
     79..795     +  CDS            SYFP2: SYFP2 is a basic (constitutively fluorescent) yellow fluorescent protein published in 2006, derived from Aequorea victoria. It is reported to be a very rapidly-maturing monomer with moderate acid sensitivity.
    835..992     +  misc_feature   WPRE (fragment): woodchuck hepatitis virus posttranscriptional regulatory element
    998..1078    +  misc_feature   WPRE (fragment): woodchuck hepatitis virus posttranscriptional regulatory element
   1095..1206    +  polyA_signal   bGH poly(A) signal: bovine growth hormone polyadenylation signal
   1324..1464    +  repeat_region  AAV2 ITR: inverted terminal repeat of adeno-associated virus serotype 2 inverted
   1469..1520    -  misc_feature   bom (fragment): basis of mobility region from pBR322
   1539..1994    +  rep_origin     f1 ori (sequence partly withheld): f1 bacteriophage origin of replication; arrow indicates direction of (+) strand synthesis
   1995..2044    -  misc_feature   bom (fragment): basis of mobility region from pBR322
   2146..2181    -  CDS            rop (fragment): Rop protein, which maintains plasmids at low copy number; rop
   2276..2380    +  promoter       AmpR promoter: bla
   2381..3241    +  CDS            AmpR: β-lactamase; bla; confers resistance to ampicillin, carbenicillin, and related antibiotics
   3412..4000    +  rep_origin     ori: high-copy-number ColE1/pMB1/pBR322/pUC origin of replication
   4073..4100    +  repeat_region  AAV2 ITR (fragment): inverted terminal repeat of adeno-associated virus serotype 2 inverted
   4129..4156    +  repeat_region  AAV2 ITR (fragment): inverted terminal repeat of adeno-associated virus serotype 2 inverted
