[The description below was written by a language model from this plasmid's Addgene catalogue record and pLannotate feature annotations shown in this document.]
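Description:
AiP20048 - pAAV-AiE3091m-minBG-SYFP2-WPRE3-BGHpA is an AAV transfer plasmid built on a pAAV2 backbone, intended for packaging a reporter genome into recombinant adeno-associated virus for delivery to brain tissue. In bacteria it is maintained through a high-copy ColE1/pUC-type origin and selected with ampicillin via the β-lactamase gene and its native promoter. An f1 phage origin and short remnants of pBR322 bom and rop sequences are also present in the backbone. The expression cassette is bounded by AAV2 inverted terminal repeats, which provide the cis signals for genome replication and encapsidation. One ITR is annotated in full, while the other is detected only as two short fragments in the sequenced record, a common outcome for these structured, recombination-prone repeats.

The payload is a simple enhancer-reporter design. AiE3091m, a candidate enhancer sequence, sits upstream of minBG, a minimal beta-globin promoter that on its own is expected to give little expression, so that transcription depends largely on the enhancer's activity in particular cell populations. This drives SYFP2, a monomeric, rapidly maturing yellow fluorescent protein derived from Aequorea victoria. Downstream, WPRE3, a shortened form of the woodchuck hepatitis virus posttranscriptional regulatory element (annotated as two WPRE fragments), boosts transcript stability and expression, and the bovine growth hormone polyadenylation signal terminates the message. The automated feature table does not annotate the enhancer or the minimal promoter, which are known from the name and catalogue fields. The record does not say which brain cell types AiE3091m targets. It belongs to a collection of enhancer AAVs developed for genetic access to cortical cell types, where fluorescent labelling reports enhancer specificity.
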