Addgene plasmid #230780: AiP20048 - pAAV-AiE3091m-minBG-SYFP2-WPRE3-BGHpA
Purpose: AiE3091m is an enhancer sequence, designed to drive AAV-mediated transgene expression in specific populations of brain cells
Depositing lab: Allen Institute for Brain Science & Bosiljka Tasic. Depositing organization: Allen Institute. Publication: A suite of enhancer AAVs and transgenic mouse lines for genetic access to cortical cell types. Ben-Simon Y, Hooper M, Narayan S, Daigle TL, Dwivedi D, Way SW, Oster A, Stafford DA, Mich JK, Taormina MJ, Martinez RA, Opitz-Araya X, Roth JR, Alexander JR, Allen S, Amster A, Arbuckle J, Ayala A, Baker PM, Bakken TE, Barcelli T, Barta S, Bendrick J, Bertagnolli D, Bielstein C, Bishwakarma P, Bowlus J, Boyer G, Brouner K, Casian B, Casper T, Chakka AB, Chakrabarty R, Chance RK, Chavan S, Clark M, Colbert K, Collman F, Daniel S, Departee M, DiValentin P, Donadio N, Dotson N, Egdorf T, Fliss T, Gabitto M, Garcia J, Gary A, Gasperini M, Gloe J, Goldy J, Gore BB, Graybuck L, Greisman N, Haeseleer F, Halterman C, Haradon Z, Hastings SD, Helback O, Ho W, Hockemeyer D, Huang C, Huff S, Hunker A, Johansen N, Jones D, Juneau Z, Kalmbach B, Kannan M, Khem S, Kussick E, Kutsal R, Larsen R, Lee C, Lee AY, Leibly M, Lenz GH, Li S, Liang E, Lusk N, Madigan Z, Malloy J, Malone J, McCue R, Melchor J, Mollenkopf T, Moosman S, Morin E, Newman D, Ng L, Ngo K, Omstead V, Otto S, Oyama A, Pena N, Pham T, Phillips E, Pom CA, Potekhina L, Ransford S, Ray PL, Rette D, Reynoldson C, Rimorin C, Rocha D, Ruiz A, Sanchez REA, Sawyer L, Sedeno-Cortes A, Sevigny JP, Shapovalova N, Shepard N, Shulga L, Sigler AR, Siverts L, Soliman S, Somasundaram S, Staats B, Stewart K, Szelenyi E, Tieu M, Trader C, Tran A, van Velthoven CTJ, Walker M, Wang Y, Weed N, Wirthlin M, Wood T, Wynalda B, Yao Z, Zhou T, Ariza J, Dee N, Reding M, Ronellenfitch K, Mufti S, Sunkin SM, Smith KA, Esposito L, Waters J, Thyagarajan B, Yao S, Lein ES, Zeng H, Levi BP, Ngai J, Ting JT, Tasic B. Cell. 2025 May 16:S0092-8674(25)00513-6. doi: 10.1016/j.cell.2025.05.002. PubMed 40403729.
Backbone
  Vector backbone: pAAV2
  Vector type: AAV
Growth in bacteria
  Bacterial resistance: Ampicillin, 100 μg/mL
  Growth temperature: 37°C
  Growth strain: NEB Stable
  Copy number: High Copy
Gene/Insert
  Gene/Insert name: SYFP2
  Species: Synthetic
  Promoter: minBG
  Cloning method: Gibson Cloning
Terms and licenses: Academic/Nonprofit Terms; Industry Terms: Not Available to Industry
How to cite: AiP20048 - pAAV-AiE3091m-minBG-SYFP2-WPRE3-BGHpA was a gift from Allen Institute for Brain Science & Bosiljka Tasic (Addgene plasmid # 230780 ; http://n2t.net/addgene:230780 ; RRID:Addgene_230780)
